Addgene plasmid #174143: pKHH030_sgCtrl#2
Purpose: Lentiviral vector expressing a control sgRNA that targets a safe harbor site
Depositing lab: Julien Sage. Depositing organization: Stanford University. Publication: The AMBRA1 E3 ligase adaptor regulates the stability of cyclin D. Chaikovsky AC, Li C, Jeng EE, Loebell S, Lee MC, Murray CW, Cheng R, Demeter J, Swaney DL, Chen SH, Newton BW, Johnson JR, Drainas AP, Shue YT, Seoane JA, Srinivasan P, He A, Yoshida A, Hipkins SQ, McCrea E, Poltorack CD, Krogan NJ, Diehl JA, Kong C, Jackson PK, Curtis C, Petrov DA, Bassik MC, Winslow MM, Sage J. Nature. 2021 Apr;592(7856):794-798. doi: 10.1038/s41586-021-03474-7. Epub 2021 Apr 14. PubMed 33854239.
Backbone
  Vector backbone: pKHH030
  Vector type: Mammalian Expression, Lentiviral, CRISPR
  Selectable markers: Puromycin ; GFP
Growth in bacteria
  Bacterial resistance: Ampicillin, 100 μg/mL
  Growth temperature: 37°C
  Growth strain: NEB Stable
  Copy number: High Copy
Gene/Insert
  Gene/Insert name: Control sgRNA
  gRNA/shRNA sequence: GATCCTTATTGCTCCATTCT
  Species: H. sapiens (human)
  Insert size (bp): 20
  Promoter: hU6
  Cloning method: Restriction Enzyme; 5′ cloning site BbsI (destroyed during cloning); 3′ cloning site BbsI (destroyed during cloning)
Terms and licenses: Academic/Nonprofit Terms; Industry Terms: Not Available to Industry
How to cite: pKHH030_sgCtrl#2 was a gift from Julien Sage (Addgene plasmid # 174143 ; http://n2t.net/addgene:174143 ; RRID:Addgene_174143)
