[The description below was written by a language model from this plasmid's Addgene catalogue record and pLannotate feature annotations shown in this document.]
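Description:
pKHH030_sgCtrl#2 is an HIV-1-based lentiviral sgRNA expression vector of about 8.8 kb, built on the pKHH030 backbone and intended for CRISPR experiments in human cells. It is maintained in bacteria as a high-copy plasmid through a ColE1/pUC-type origin and selected with ampicillin via the β-lactamase gene. The viral genome is driven by a CMV enhancer/promoter fused to a truncated 5' LTR, a chimeric arrangement that generally allows Tat-independent transcription in packaging cells. This is followed by the Ψ packaging signal with a partial gag fragment, the Rev response element for nuclear export of the full-length RNA, and the cPPT/CTS, which aids transduction. A WPRE lies upstream of the 3' region to boost transcript expression. That 3' region contains a nef fragment and a second truncated LTR annotation.

The payload consists of two cassettes. A human U6 RNA polymerase III promoter drives a 20-nt control guide joined to a Streptococcus pyogenes Cas9 tracrRNA-derived scaffold. The spacer was inserted through BbsI sites that were destroyed during cloning, and it is described as targeting a safe harbor site in the human genome. Downstream, an EF-1α promoter drives puromycin N-acetyltransferase followed by EGFP, so transduced cells can be selected with the drug or tracked by fluorescence. The element linking the two coding sequences is not annotated in the feature table. A single loxP site sits after EGFP, and its purpose is not stated. No Cas9 is encoded, so the nuclease must be supplied separately. The vector serves as a cutting-competent negative control alongside gene-targeting guides in the same backbone, and it was deposited with a study of cyclin D stability regulation by AMBRA1.
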