Features (pLannotate 1.2.2; 23 found; start..end, strand, type, name):
    138..517     +  enhancer       CMV enhancer: human cytomegalovirus immediate early enhancer
    518..717     +  promoter       CMV promoter: human cytomegalovirus (CMV) immediate early promoter
    735..915     +  LTR            5' LTR (truncated): truncated 5' long terminal repeat (LTR) from HIV-1
    962..1087    +  misc_feature   HIV-1 Ψ: packaging signal of human immunodeficiency virus type 1
   1071..1409    +  CDS            HIV-1 gag (fragment): gag protein from human immunodeficiency virus 1; gag
   1584..1817    +  misc_feature   RRE: The Rev response element (RRE) of HIV-1 allows for Rev-dependent mRNA export from the nucleus to the cytoplasm.
   2194..2294    +  CDS            Rev (fragment): human immunodeficiency virus 1 (HIV-1) Rev protein; rev; enhances nuclear export of unspliced and incompletely spliced viral mRNAs
   2344..2461    +  misc_feature   cPPT/CTS: central polypurine tract and central termination sequence of HIV-1
   2529..2769    +  promoter       U6 promoter: RNA polymerase III promoter for human U6 snRNA
   2816..2883    +  misc_RNA       tracrRNA (fragment): trans-activating CRISPR RNA for the Streptococcus pyogenes CRISPR/Cas9 system
   2942..4113    +  promoter       EF-1α promoter: strong constitutive promoter for human elongation factor EF-1α
   4125..4721    +  CDS            PuroR: puromycin N-acetyltransferase; pac from Streptomyces alboniger; confers resistance to puromycin
   4797..5516    +  CDS            EGFP: the original enhanced GFP (Yang et al., 1996) mammalian codon-optimized
   5539..5572    +  protein_bind   loxP: Cre-mediated recombination occurs in the 8-bp core sequence (GCATACAT). Cre recombinase
   5605..5628    +  misc_feature   MCS (fragment): pBluescript multiple cloning site
   5628..6216    +  misc_feature   WPRE: woodchuck hepatitis virus posttranscriptional regulatory element
   6217..6236    +  misc_feature   MCS (fragment): pBluescript multiple cloning site
   6238..6738    +  CDS            nef (fragment): NEF_HV1LA - Experimental evidence at protein level: Swiss-Prot protein existence level 1. Extracellular Nef protein targets CD4(+) T-lymphocytes for apoptosis by interacting with CXCR4 surface receptors. From Human immunodeficiency virus type 1 group M subtype B (isolate Lai) (HIV-1).
   6745..6925    +  LTR            5' LTR (truncated): truncated 5' long terminal repeat (LTR) from HIV-1
   6987..7575    -  rep_origin     ori: high-copy-number ColE1/pMB1/pBR322/pUC origin of replication
   7745..8605    -  CDS            AmpR: β-lactamase; bla; confers resistance to ampicillin, carbenicillin, and related antibiotics
   8606..8710    -  promoter       AmpR promoter: bla
   8769..8821    -  misc_feature   bom (fragment): basis of mobility region from pBR322
>Addgene plasmid #174143 | pKHH030_sgCtrl#2 | addgene full sequence | sequence record 342333 | Addgene NGS Result
GTTGGAGGTCGCTGAGTAGTGCGCGAGCAAAATTTAAGCTACAACAAGGCAAGGCTTGACCGACAATTGC
ATGAAGAATCTGCTTAGGGTTAGGCGTTTTGCGCTGCTTCGCGATGTACGGGCCAGATATACGCGTTGAC
ATTGATTATTGACTAGTTATTAATAGTAATCAATTACGGGGTCATTAGTTCATAGCCCATATATGGAGTT
CCGCGTTACATAACTTACGGTAAATGGCCCGCCTGGCTGACCGCCCAACGACCCCCGCCCATTGACGTCA
ATAATGACGTATGTTCCCATAGTAACGCCAATAGGGACTTTCCATTGACGTCAATGGGTGGAGTATTTAC
GGTAAACTGCCCACTTGGCAGTACATCAAGTGTATCATATGCCAAGTACGCCCCCTATTGACGTCAATGA
CGGTAAATGGCCCGCCTGGCATTATGCCCAGTACATGACCTTATGGGACTTTCCTACTTGGCAGTACATC
TACGTATTAGTCATCGCTATTACCATGGTGATGCGGTTTTGGCAGTACATCAATGGGCGTGGATAGCGGT
TTGACTCACGGGGATTTCCAAGTCTCCACCCCATTGACGTCAATGGGAGTTTGTTTTGGCACCAAAATCA
ACGGGACTTTCCAAAATGTCGTAACAACTCCGCCCCATTGACGCAAATGGGCGGTAGGCGTGTACGGTGG
GAGGTCTATATAAGCAGCGCGTTTTGCCTGTACTGGGTCTCTCTGGTTAGACCAGATCTGAGCCTGGGAG
CTCTCTGGCTAACTAGGGAACCCACTGCTTAAGCCTCAATAAAGCTTGCCTTGAGTGCTTCAAGTAGTGT
GTGCCCGTCTGTTGTGTGACTCTGGTAACTAGAGATCCCTCAGACCCTTTTAGTCAGTGTGGAAAATCTC
TAGCAGTGGCGCCCGAACAGGGACTTGAAAGCGAAAGGGAAACCAGAGGAGCTCTCTCGACGCAGGACTC
GGCTTGCTGAAGCGCGCACGGCAAGAGGCGAGGGGCGGCGACTGGTGAGTACGCCAAAAATTTTGACTAG
CGGAGGCTAGAAGGAGAGAGATGGGTGCGAGAGCGTCAGTATTAAGCGGGGGAGAATTAGATCGCGATGG
GAAAAAATTCGGTTAAGGCCAGGGGGAAAGAAAAAATATAAATTAAAACATATAGTATGGGCAAGCAGGG
AGCTAGAACGATTCGCAGTTAATCCTGGCCTGTTAGAAACATCAGAAGGCTGTAGACAAATACTGGGACA
GCTACAACCATCCCTTCAGACAGGATCAGAAGAACTTAGATCATTATATAATACAGTAGCAACCCTCTAT
TGTGTGCATCAAAGGATAGAGATAAAAGACACCAAGGAAGCTTTAGACAAGATAGAGGAAGAGCAAAACA
AAAGTAAGACCACCGCACAGCAAGCGGCCGGCCGCTGATCTTCAGACCTGGAGGAGGAGATATGAGGGAC
AATTGGAGAAGTGAATTATATAAATATAAAGTAGTAAAAATTGAACCATTAGGAGTAGCACCCACCAAGG
CAAAGAGAAGAGTGGTGCAGAGAGAAAAAAGAGCAGTGGGAATAGGAGCTTTGTTCCTTGGGTTCTTGGG
AGCAGCAGGAAGCACTATGGGCGCAGCGTCAATGACGCTGACGGTACAGGCCAGACAATTATTGTCTGGT
ATAGTGCAGCAGCAGAACAATTTGCTGAGGGCTATTGAGGCGCAACAGCATCTGTTGCAACTCACAGTCT
GGGGCATCAAGCAGCTCCAGGCAAGAATCCTGGCTGTGGAAAGATACCTAAAGGATCAACAGCTCCTGGG
GATTTGGGGTTGCTCTGGAAAACTCATTTGCACCACTGCTGTGCCTTGGAATGCTAGTTGGAGTAATAAA
TCTCTGGAACAGATTTGGAATCACACGACCTGGATGGAGTGGGACAGAGAAATTAACAATTACACAAGCT
TAATACACTCCTTAATTGAAGAATCGCAAAACCAGCAAGAAAAGAATGAACAAGAATTATTGGAATTAGA
TAAATGGGCAAGTTTGTGGAATTGGTTTAACATAACAAATTGGCTGTGGTATATAAAATTATTCATAATG
ATAGTAGGAGGCTTGGTAGGTTTAAGAATAGTTTTTGCTGTACTTTCTATAGTGAATAGAGTTAGGCAGG
GATATTCACCATTATCGTTTCAGACCCACCTCCCAACCCCGAGGGGACCCGACAGGCCCGAAGGAATAGA
AGAAGAAGGTGGAGAGAGAGACAGAGACAGATCCATTCGATTAGTGAACGGATCGGCACTGCGTGCGCCA
ATTCTGCAGACAAATGGCAGTATTCATCCACAATTTTAAAAGAAAAGGGGGGATTGGGGGGTACAGTGCA
GGGGAAAGAATAGTAGACATAATAGCAACAGACATACAAACTAAAGAATTACAAAAACAAATTACAAAAA
TTCAAAATTTTCGGGTTTATTACAGGGACAGCAGAGATCCAGTTTGGTTAGTACCGGGCCCGCTCTCGAG
GCGGCCGCGAGGGCCTATTTCCCATGATTCCTTCATATTTGCATATACGATACAAGGCTGTTAGAGAGAT
AATTGGAATTAATTTGACTGTAAACACAAAGATATTAGTACAAAATACGTGACGTAGAAAGTAATAATTT
CTTGGGTAGTTTGCAGTTTTAAAATTATGTTTTAAAATGGACTATCATATGCTTACCGTAACTTGAAAGT
ATTTCGATTTCTTGGCTTTATATATCTTGTGGAAAGGACGAAACACCGATCCTTATTGCTCCATTCTGTT
TAAGAGCTAAGCTGGAAACAGCATAGCAAGTTTAAATAAGGCTAGTCCGTTATCAACTTGAAAAAGTGGC
ACCGAGTCGGTGCTTTTTTTCCTAGGGGATCCATTATCTAGAGCGTGGATAACCGTATTACCGCCATGCA
TGTGCCCGTCAGTGGGCAGAGCGCACATCGCCCACAGTCCCCGAGAAGTTGGGGGGAGGGGTCGGCAATT
GAACCGGTGCCTAGAGAAGGTGGCGCGGGGTAAACTGGGAAAGTGATGTCGTGTACTGGCTCCGCCTTTT
TCCCGAGGGTGGGGGAGAACCGTATATAAGTGCAGTAGTCGCCGTGAACGTTCTTTTTCGCAACGGGTTT
GCCGCCAGAACACAGGTAAGTGCCGTGTGTGGTTCCCGCGGGCCTGGCCTCTTTACGGGTTATGGCCCTT
GCGTGCCTTGAATTACTTCCACCTGGCTGCAGTACGTGATTCTTGATCCCGAGCTTCGGGTTGGAAGTGG
GTGGGAGAGTTCGAGGCCTTGCGCTTAAGGAGCCCCTTCGCCTCGTGCTTGAGTTGAGGCCTGGCCTGGG
CGCTGGGGCCGCCGCGTGCGAATCTGGTGGCACCTTCGCGCCTGTCTCGCTGCTTTCGATAAGTCTCTAG
CCATTTAAAATTTTTGATGACCTGCTGCGACGCTTTTTTTCTGGCAAGATAGTCTTGTAAATGCGGGCCA
AGATCTGCACACTGGTATTTCGGTTTTTGGGGCCGCGGGCGGCGACGGGGCCCGTGCGTCCCAGCGCACA
TGTTCGGCGAGGCGGGGCCTGCGAGCGCGGCCACCGAGAATCGGACGGGGGTAGTCTCAAGCTGGCCGGC
CTGCTCTGGTGCCTGGCCTCGCGCCGCCGTGTATCGCCCCGCCCTGGGCGGCAAGGCTGGCCCGGTCGGC
ACCAGTTGCGTGAGCGGAAAGATGGCCGCTTCCCGGCCCTGCTGCAGGGAGCTCAAAATGGAGGACGCGG
CGCTCGGGAGAGCGGGCGGGTGAGTCACCCACACAAAGGAAAAGGGCCTTTCCGTCCTCAGCCGTCGCTT
CATGTGACTCCACGGAGTACCGGGCGCCGTCCAGGCACCTCGATTAGTTCTCGCGCTTTTGGAGTACGTC
GTCTTTAGGTTGGGGGGAGGGGTTTTATGCGATGGAGTTTCCCCACACTGAGTGGGTGGAGACTGAAGTT
AGGCCAGCTTGGCACTTGATGTAATTCTCCTTGGAATTTGCCCTTTTTGAGTTTGGATCTTGGTTCATTC
TCAAGCCTCAGACAGTGGTTCAAAGTTTTTTTCTTCCATTTCAGGTGTCGTGAGCTAGCCCACCATGACC
GAGTACAAGCCCACGGTGCGCCTCGCCACCCGCGACGACGTCCCCCGGGCCGTACGCACCCTCGCCGCCG
CGTTCGCCGACTACCCCGCCACGCGCCACACCGTCGACCCGGACCGCCACATCGAGCGGGTCACCGAGCT
GCAAGAACTCTTCCTCACGCGCGTCGGGCTCGACATCGGCAAGGTGTGGGTCGCGGACGACGGCGCCGCG
GTGGCGGTCTGGACCACGCCGGAGAGCGTCGAAGCGGGGGCGGTGTTCGCCGAGATCGGCCCGCGCATGG
CCGAGTTGAGCGGTTCCCGGCTGGCCGCGCAGCAACAGATGGAAGGCCTCCTGGCGCCGCACCGGCCCAA
GGAGCCCGCGTGGTTCCTGGCCACCGTCGGCGTCTCGCCCGACCACCAGGGCAAGGGTCTGGGCAGCGCC
GTCGTGCTCCCCGGAGTGGAGGCGGCCGAGCGCGCCGGGGTGCCCGCCTTCCTGGAGACCTCCGCGCCCC
GCAACCTCCCCTTCTACGAGCGGCTCGGCTTCACCGTCACCGCCGACGTCGAGGTGCCCGAAGGACCGCG
CACCTGGTGCATGACCCGCAAGCCCGGTGCCGGATCGGGAGAGGGCAGAGGAAGTCTGCTAACATGCGGT
GACGTCGAGGAGAATCCTGGCCCACCGGTCGCCACCATGGTGAGCAAGGGCGAGGAGCTGTTCACCGGGG
TGGTGCCCATCCTGGTCGAGCTGGACGGCGACGTAAACGGCCACAAGTTCAGCGTGTCTGGCGAGGGCGA
GGGCGATGCCACCTACGGCAAGCTGACCCTGAAGTTCATCTGCACCACCGGCAAGCTGCCCGTGCCCTGG
CCCACCCTCGTGACCACCCTGACCTACGGCGTGCAGTGCTTCAGCCGCTACCCCGACCACATGAAGCAGC
ACGACTTCTTCAAGTCCGCCATGCCCGAAGGCTACGTCCAGGAGCGCACCATCTTCTTCAAGGACGACGG
CAACTACAAGACCCGCGCCGAGGTGAAGTTCGAGGGCGACACCCTGGTGAACCGCATCGAGCTGAAGGGC
ATCGACTTCAAGGAGGACGGCAACATCCTGGGGCACAAGCTGGAGTACAACTACAACAGCCACAACGTCT
ATATCATGGCCGACAAGCAGAAGAACGGCATCAAGGCGAACTTCAAGATCCGCCACAACATCGAGGACGG
CAGCGTGCAGCTCGCCGACCACTACCAGCAGAACACCCCCATCGGCGACGGCCCCGTGCTGCTGCCCGAC
AACCACTACCTGAGCACCCAGTCCGCCCTGAGCAAAGACCCCAACGAGAAGCGCGATCACATGGTCCTGC
TGGAGTTCGTGACCGCCGCCGGGATCACTCTCGGCATGGACGAGCTGTACAAGTAATAAGAATTCGTCGA
GGGACCTAATAACTTCGTATAGCATACATTATACGAAGTTATACATGTTTAAGGGTTCCGGTTCCACTAG
GTACAATTCGATATCAAGCTTATCGATAATCAACCTCTGGATTACAAAATTTGTGAAAGATTGACTGGTA
TTCTTAACTATGTTGCTCCTTTTACGCTATGTGGATACGCTGCTTTAATGCCTTTGTATCATGCTATTGC
TTCCCGTATGGCTTTCATTTTCTCCTCCTTGTATAAATCCTGGTTGCTGTCTCTTTATGAGGAGTTGTGG
CCCGTTGTCAGGCAACGTGGCGTGGTGTGCACTGTGTTTGCTGACGCAACCCCCACTGGTTGGGGCATTG
CCACCACCTGTCAGCTCCTTTCCGGGACTTTCGCTTTCCCCCTCCCTATTGCCACGGCGGAACTCATCGC
CGCCTGCCTTGCCCGCTGCTGGACAGGGGCTCGGCTGTTGGGCACTGACAATTCCGTGGTGTTGTCGGGG
AAATCATCGTCCTTTCCTTGGCTGCTCGCCTGTGTTGCCACCTGGATTCTGCGCGGGACGTCCTTCTGCT
ACGTCCCTTCGGCCCTCAATCCAGCGGACCTTCCTTCCCGCGGCCTGCTGCCGGCTCTGCGGCCTCTTCC
GCGACTTCGCCTTCGCCCTCAGACGAGTCGGATCTCCCTTTGGGCCGCCTCCCCGCATCGATACCGTCGA
CCTCGATCGAGACCTAGAAAAACATGGAGCAATCACAAGTAGCAATACAGCAGCTACCAATGCTGATTGT
GCCTGGCTAGAAGCACAAGAGGAGGAGGAGGTGGGTTTTCCAGTCACACCTCAGGTACCTTTAAGACCAA
TGACTTACAAGGCAGCTGTAGATCTTAGCCACTTTTTAAAAGAAAAGGGGGGACTGGAAGGGCTAATTCA
CTCCCAACGAAGTCAAGATATCCTTGATCTGTGGATCTACCACACACAAGGCTACTTCCCTGATTGGCAG
AACTACACACCAGGGCCAGGGATCAGATATCCACTGACCTTTGGATGGTGCTACAAGCTAGTACCAGTTG
AGCAAGAGAAGGTAGAAGAAGCCAATGAAGGAGAGAACACCCGCTTGTTACACCCTGTGAGCCTGCATGG
GATGGATGACCCGGAGAGAGAAGTATTAGAGTGGAGGTTTGACAGCCGCCTAGCATTTCATCACATGGCC
CGAGAGCTGCATCCGGACTGTACTGGGTCTCTCTGGTTAGACCAGATCTGAGCCTGGGAGCTCTCTGGCT
AACTAGGGAACCCACTGCTTAAGCCTCAATAAAGCTTGCCTTGAGTGCTTCAAGTAGTGTGTGCCCGTCT
GTTGTGTGACTCTGGTAACTAGAGATCCCTCAGACCCTTTTAGTCAGTGTGGAAAATCTCTAGCAGCATG
TGAGCAAAAGGCCAGCAAAAGGCCAGGAACCGTAAAAAGGCCGCGTTGCTGGCGTTTTTCCATAGGCTCC
GCCCCCCTGACGAGCATCACAAAAATCGACGCTCAAGTCAGAGGTGGCGAAACCCGACAGGACTATAAAG
ATACCAGGCGTTTCCCCCTGGAAGCTCCCTCGTGCGCTCTCCTGTTCCGACCCTGCCGCTTACCGGATAC
CTGTCCGCCTTTCTCCCTTCGGGAAGCGTGGCGCTTTCTCATAGCTCACGCTGTAGGTATCTCAGTTCGG
TGTAGGTCGTTCGCTCCAAGCTGGGCTGTGTGCACGAACCCCCCGTTCAGCCCGACCGCTGCGCCTTATC
CGGTAACTATCGTCTTGAGTCCAACCCGGTAAGACACGACTTATCGCCACTGGCAGCAGCCACTGGTAAC
AGGATTAGCAGAGCGAGGTATGTAGGCGGTGCTACAGAGTTCTTGAAGTGGTGGCCTAACTACGGCTACA
CTAGAAGAACAGTATTTGGTATCTGCGCTCTGCTGAAGCCAGTTACCTTCGGAAAAAGAGTTGGTAGCTC
TTGATCCGGCAAACAAACCACCGCTGGTAGCGGTGGTTTTTTTGTTTGCAAGCAGCAGATTACGCGCAGA
AAAAAAGGATCTCAAGAAGATCCTTTGATCTTTTCTACGGGGTCTGACGCTCGTGGAACGAAAACTCACG
TTAAGGGATTTTGGTCATGAGATTATCAAAAAGGATCTTCACCTAGATCCTTTTAAATTAAAAATGAAGT
TTTAAATCAATCTAAAGTATATATGAGTAAACTTGGTCTGACAGTTACCAATGCTTAATCAGTGAGGCAC
CTATCTCAGCGATCTGTCTATTTCGTTCATCCATAGTTGCCTGACTCCCCGTCGTGTAGATAACTACGAT
ACGGGAGGGCTTACCATCTGGCCCCAGTGCTGCAATGATACCGCGAGACCCACGCTCACCGGCTCCAGAT
TTATCAGCAATAAACCAGCCAGCCGGAAGGGCCGAGCGCAGAAGTGGTCCTGCAACTTTATCCGCCTCCA
TCCAGTCTATTAATTGTTGCCGGGAAGCTAGAGTAAGTAGTTCGCCAGTTAATAGTTTGCGCAACGTTGT
TGCCATTGCTACAGGCATCGTGGTGTCACGCTCGTCGTTTGGTATGGCTTCATTCAGCTCCGGTTCCCAA
CGATCAAGGCGAGTTACATGATCCCCCATGTTGTGCAAAAAAGCGGTTAGCTCCTTCGGTCCTCCGATCG
TTGTCAGAAGTAAGTTGGCCGCAGTGTTATCACTCATGGTTATGGCAGCACTGCATAATTCTCTTACTGT
CATGCCATCCGTAAGATGCTTTTCTGTGACTGGTGAGTACTCAACCAAGTCATTCTGAGAATAGTGTATG
CGGCGACCGAGTTGCTCTTGCCCGGCGTCAATACGGGATAATACCGCGCCACATAGCAGAACTTTAAAAG
TGCTCATCATTGGAAAACGTTCTTCGGGGCGAAAACTCTCAAGGATCTTACCGCTGTTGAGATCCAGTTC
GATGTAACCCACTCGTGCACCCAACTGATCTTCAGCATCTTTTACTTTCACCAGCGTTTCTGGGTGAGCA
AAAACAGGAAGGCAAAATGCCGCAAAAAAGGGAATAAGGGCGACACGGAAATGTTGAATACTCATACTCT
TCCTTTTTCAATATTATTGAAGCATTTATCAGGGTTATTGTCTCATGAGCGGATACATATTTGAATGTAT
TTAGAAAAATAAACAAATAGGGGTTCCGCGCACATTTCCCCGAAAAGTGCCACCTGACGTCGACGGATCG
GGAGATCTCCCGATCCCCTATGGTGCACTCTCAGTACAATCTGCTCTGATGCCGCATAGTTAAGCCAGTA
TCTGCTCCCTGCTTGTGT
